>Addgene plasmid #67241 | pp32ΔCT | addgene partial sequence | sequence record 146997 | M13pUC-Rev 5'-AGCGGATAACAATTTCACACAGG-3'
GAAAACCTGTATTTTCAGGGCGCCATGGGATCCATGGAGATGGGCAGACGGATTCATTTAGAGCTGCGGA
ACAGGACGCCCTCTGATGTGAAAGAACTTGTCCTGGACAACAGTCGGTCGAATGAAGGCAAACTCGAAGG
CCTCACAGATGAATTTGAAGAACTGGAATTCTTAAGTACAATCAACGTAGGCCTCACCTCAATCGCAAAC
TTACCAAAGTTAAACAAACTTAAGAAGCTTGAACTAAGCGATAACAGAGTCTCAGGGGGCCTGGAAGTAT
TGGCAGAAAAGTGTCCGAACCTCACGCATCTAAATTTAAGTGGCAACAAAATTAAAGACCTCAGCACAAT
AGAGCCACTGAAAAAGTTAGAAAACCTCAAGAGCTTAGACCTTTTCAATTGCGAGGTAACCAACCTGAAC
GACTACCGAGAAAATGTGTTCAAGCTCCTCCCGCAACTCACATATCTCGACGGCTATGACTAACTCGAGG
CATGCGGTACCAAGCTTGGCTGTTTTGGCGGATGAGAGAAGATTTTCAGCCTGATACAGATTAAATCAGA
ACGCAGAAGCGGTCTGATAAAACAGAATTTGCCTGGCGGCAGTAGCGCGGTGGTCCCACCTGACCCCATG
CCGAACTCAGAAGTGAAACGCCGTAGCGCCGATGGTAGTGTGGGGTCTCCCCATGCGAGAGTAGGGAACT
GCCAGGCATCAAATAAAACGAAAGGCTCAGTCGAAAGACTGGGCCTTTTCGTTTTATCTGTTGTTTGTCG
GTGAACGCCTCTCCTGAGTAGGACAAATCCCGCCGGGGAGCGGATTTGAAACGTTGCGAA
