>Addgene plasmid #67241 | pp32ΔCT | addgene partial sequence | sequence record 147000 | pBAD-R 5'-GATTTAATCTGTATCAGG-3'
CCTCGAGTTAGTCATAGCCGTCGAGATATGTGAGTTGCGGGAGGAGCTTGAACACATTTTCTCGGTAGTC
GTTCAGGTTGGTTACCTCGCAATTGAAAAGGTCTAAGCTCTTGAGGTTTTCTAACTTTTTCAGTGGCTCT
ATTGTGCTGAGGTCTTTAATTTTGTTGCCACTTAAATTTAGATGCGTGAGGTTCGGACACTTTTCTGCCA
ATACTTCCAGGCCCCCTGAGACTCTGTTATCGCTTAGTTCAAGCTTCTTAAGTTTGTTTAACTTTGGTAA
GTTTGCGATTGAGGTGAGGCCTACGTTGATTGTACTTAAGAATTCCAGTTCTTCAAATTCATCTGTGAGG
CCTTCGAGTTTGCCTTCATTCGACCGACTGTTGTCCAGGACAAGTTCTTTCACATCAGAGGGCGTCCTGT
TCCGCAGCTCTAAATGAATCCGTCTGCCCATCTCCATGGATCCCATGGCGCCCTGAAAATACAGGTTTTC
CGTCGTTGGGATATCGTAATCGTGATGGTGATGGTGATGGTAGTACGACATGGTCTGTTTCCTGTGTGAA
ATTGTTATCCGCTCACAATTCCACAGATTATACGGACCGGATGATTAATTGTCAACAGCTCATTTCAGAA
TATTTGCCAGAACCGTTATGATGTCGGCGCAAAAAACATTATCCAGAACGGGAGTGCGCCTTGAGCGACA
CGAATTATGCAGTGATTTACGACCTGCACAGCCATACCACAGCTTCCGATG
