[The description below was written by a language model from this plasmid's Addgene catalogue record.]
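Description:
pp32ΔCT is a bacterial expression plasmid built on the commercial pProEX HTb backbone, carrying a C-terminally truncated version of human pp32 (ANP32A, acidic nuclear phosphoprotein 32 family member A). The 447 bp insert encodes amino acid residues 1–149, so the C-terminal portion of the protein is omitted, as the "ΔCT" in the name indicates. With the insert, the 4779 bp backbone gives a total construct size of 5226 bp. The plasmid is maintained in E. coli as a high-copy vector under ampicillin selection. The record does not list the origin of replication or include a feature table, so the positions of individual elements cannot be confirmed from the information given.

The coding sequence is fused to an N-terminal His tag supplied by the backbone, which allows the recombinant protein to be purified by immobilised metal affinity chromatography. The catalogue entry does not state the promoter. pProEX HT vectors are generally known as IPTG-inducible trc promoter systems with a protease-cleavable His tag, but these details are not recorded here and should be checked against the full sequence. The cloning method and restriction sites used are also not given.

The associated publication reports the crystal structure of pp32, described there as a tumor suppressor protein, and its implications for the Anp32 family. This suggests the construct was made to produce the truncated pp32 fragment in bacteria for purification and structural study, and it would suit similar biochemical or biophysical work on this region of the protein.
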