Addgene plasmid #67241: pp32ΔCT
Purpose: pp32(1-149) cloned into pProEX HTb
Depositing lab: Cynthia Wolberger. Depositing organization: Johns Hopkins University and School of Medicine. Publication: The crystal structure of the tumor suppressor protein pp32 (Anp32a): structural insights into Anp32 family of proteins. Huyton T, Wolberger C. Protein Sci. 2007 Jul;16(7):1308-15. Epub 2007 Jun 13. 10.1110/ps.072803507 PubMed 17567741.
Backbone
  Vector backbone: pProEX HTb
  Backbone manufacturer: life technology
  Backbone size w/o insert (bp): 4779
  Total vector size (bp): 5226
  Vector type: Bacterial Expression
Growth in bacteria
  Bacterial resistance: Ampicillin, 100 μg/mL
  Growth temperature: 37°C
  Growth strain: DH5alpha
  Copy number: High Copy
Gene/Insert
  Gene/Insert name: pp32 (alt names: Anp32a; acidic nuclear phosphoprotein 32 family member A)
  Species: H. sapiens (human)
  Insert size (bp): 447
  Mutation: contains amino acid residues 1-149
  GenBank ID: NM_006305
  Entrez Gene: ANP32A (a.k.a. C15orf1, HPPCn, I1PP2A, LANP, MAPM, PHAP1, PHAPI, PP32)
  Tag / fusion protein: His (N terminal on backbone)
  Cloning method: Unknown
  Sequencing primers: 5′ AGCGGATAACAATTTCACACAGG; 3′ ATCTTCTCTCATCCGCCAAAACAG
Terms and licenses: Academic/Nonprofit Terms; Industry Terms: Not Available to Industry
How to cite: pp32ΔCT was a gift from Cynthia Wolberger (Addgene plasmid # 67241 ; http://n2t.net/addgene:67241 ; RRID:Addgene_67241)
